Addgene plasmid #53976: mEmerald-N1
Purpose: (Empty Backbone) Localization: N1 Cloning Vector, Excitation: 487, Emission: 509
Depositing lab: Michael Davidson. Depositing organization: Florida State University, Tallahassee.
Backbone
  Vector backbone: mEmerald-N1
  Backbone size (bp): 4750
  Vector type: Mammalian Expression
  Selectable markers: Neomycin (select with G418)
  Tag / fusion protein: mEmerald (C terminal on backbone)
Growth in bacteria
  Bacterial resistance: Kanamycin, 50 μg/mL
  Growth temperature: 37°C
  Growth strain: DH5alpha
  Copy number: High Copy
Gene/Insert
  Gene/Insert name: None
  Tag / fusion protein: mEmerald (C terminal on backbone)
Terms and licenses: Academic/Nonprofit Terms; Industry Terms
Depositor comments: wtGFP + F64L; S65T; S72A; N149K; M153T; I167T; A206K. Excitation = 487; Emission = 509. Localization data: N1 Cloning Vector
How to cite: mEmerald-N1 was a gift from Michael Davidson (Addgene plasmid # 53976 ; http://n2t.net/addgene:53976 ; RRID:Addgene_53976)
