[The description below was written by a language model from this plasmid's Addgene catalogue record and pLannotate feature annotations shown in this document.]
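Description:
mEmerald-N1 is an empty mammalian expression backbone of about 4.7 kb, designed for tagging a protein of interest at its C terminus with the green fluorescent protein mEmerald. It carries no insert. The expression cassette consists of the human cytomegalovirus immediate-early enhancer and promoter, followed by a multiple cloning site, the mammalian codon-optimized mEmerald coding sequence, and an SV40 polyadenylation signal. A gene cloned into the polylinker in frame and without a stop codon is therefore expressed as a fusion with mEmerald at its C-terminal end. According to the depositor's notes, mEmerald is derived from wild-type GFP through the substitutions F64L, S65T, S72A, N149K, M153T, I167T and A206K. Its excitation maximum is 487 nm and its emission maximum is 509 nm.

The plasmid is propagated in E. coli from a high-copy ColE1/pUC-type origin. A single Tn5 aminoglycoside phosphotransferase gene (NeoR/KanR) provides selection in both hosts. A bacterial bla-type promoter drives it for kanamycin resistance in bacteria, and the SV40 enhancer/early promoter drives it for G418 selection of stably transfected mammalian cells, with an HSV TK polyadenylation signal terminating the transcript. An f1 origin is also present, which permits production of single-stranded DNA. The annotation software also reports several short fragments (RSF ori, SV40 large T antigen, ble and bGH poly(A)). These appear to be partial sequence matches rather than functional elements. The vector is typically used to build fluorescent fusion proteins for live-cell imaging and subcellular localization studies, or unmodified as a source of free mEmerald expression.
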