Features (pLannotate 1.2.2; 15 found; start..end, strand, type, name):
      1..51      +  rep_origin     RSF ori (fragment): Plasmids containing the RSF 1030 origin of replication can be propagated in E. coli cells that contain additional plasmids with compatible origins.
    119..422     +  enhancer       CMV enhancer: human cytomegalovirus immediate early enhancer
    423..626     +  promoter       CMV promoter: human cytomegalovirus (CMV) immediate early promoter
    649..729     +  misc_feature   MCS: multiple cloning site
    737..1456    +  CDS            mEmerald: brightly fluorescent monomeric variant of GFP mammalian codon-optimized
   1472..1555    +  CDS            large T antigen (fragment): large T antigen from SV40 (simian virus 40)
   1578..1699    +  polyA_signal   SV40 poly(A) signal: SV40 polyadenylation signal
   1733..2161    -  rep_origin     f1 ori (sequence partly withheld): f1 bacteriophage origin of replication; arrow indicates direction of (+) strand synthesis
   2188..2292    +  promoter       AmpR promoter: bla
   2294..2651    +  promoter       SV40 promoter: SV40 enhancer and early promoter
   2686..3480    +  CDS            NeoR/KanR: aminoglycoside phosphotransferase from Tn5; aph(3')-II (or nptII); confers resistance to neomycin, kanamycin, and G418 (Geneticin®)
   3501..3653    +  CDS            ble (fragment): BLE_KLEPN - Experimental evidence at protein level: Swiss-Prot protein existence level 1. Binding protein with a strong affinity to the bleomycin family of antibiotics. Binds to CL990; an antimitotic-antibiotic compound. From Klebsiella pneumoniae.
   3712..3759    +  polyA_signal   HSV TK poly(A) signal: herpes simplex virus thymidine kinase polyadenylation signal (Cole and Stacy, 1985)
   3850..3866    -  polyA_signal   bGH poly(A) signal (fragment): bovine growth hormone polyadenylation signal
   4088..4676    +  rep_origin     ori: high-copy-number ColE1/pMB1/pBR322/pUC origin of replication
>Addgene plasmid #53976 | mEmerald-N1 | addgene full sequence | sequence record 212898 | Addgene NGS Result
CATGTTCTTTCCTGCGTTATCCCCTGATTCTGTGGATAACCGTATTACCGCCATGCATTAGTTATTAATA
GTAATCAATTACGGGGTCATTAGTTCATAGCCCATATATGGAGTTCCGCGTTACATAACTTACGGTAAAT
GGCCCGCCTGGCTGACCGCCCAACGACCCCCGCCCATTGACGTCAATAATGACGTATGTTCCCATAGTAA
CGCCAATAGGGACTTTCCATTGACGTCAATGGGTGGAGTATTTACGGTAAACTGCCCACTTGGCAGTACA
TCAAGTGTATCATATGCCAAGTACGCCCCCTATTGACGTCAATGACGGTAAATGGCCCGCCTGGCATTAT
GCCCAGTACATGACCTTATGGGACTTTCCTACTTGGCAGTACATCTACGTATTAGTCATCGCTATTACCA
TGGTGATGCGGTTTTGGCAGTACATCAATGGGCGTGGATAGCGGTTTGACTCACGGGGATTTCCAAGTCT
CCACCCCATTGACGTCAATGGGAGTTTGTTTTGGCACCAAAATCAACGGGACTTTCCAAAATGTCGTAAC
AACTCCGCCCCATTGACGCAAATGGGCGGTAGGCGTGTACGGTGGGAGGTCTATATAAGCAGAGCTGGTT
TAGTGAACCGTCAGATCCGCTAGCGCTACCGGACTCAGATCTCGAGCTCAAGCTTCGAATTCTGCAGTCG
ACGGTACCGCGGGCCCGGGATCCACCGGTCGCCACCATGGTGAGCAAGGGCGAGGAGCTGTTCACCGGGG
TGGTGCCCATCCTGGTCGAGCTGGACGGCGACGTAAACGGCCACAAGTTCAGCGTGTCCGGCGAGGGCGA
GGGCGATGCCACCTACGGCAAGCTGACCCTGAAGTTCATCTGCACCACCGGCAAGCTGCCCGTGCCCTGG
CCCACCCTCGTGACCACCTTGACCTACGGCGTGCAGTGCTTCGCCCGCTACCCCGACCACATGAAGCAGC
ACGACTTCTTCAAGTCCGCCATGCCCGAAGGCTACGTCCAGGAGCGCACCATCTTCTTCAAGGACGACGG
CAACTACAAGACCCGCGCCGAGGTGAAGTTCGAGGGCGACACCCTGGTGAACCGCATCGAGCTGAAGGGC
ATCGACTTCAAGGAGGACGGCAACATCCTGGGGCACAAGCTGGAGTACAACTACAACAGCCACAAGGTCT
ATATCACCGCCGACAAGCAGAAGAACGGCATCAAGGTGAACTTCAAGACCCGCCACAACATCGAGGACGG
CAGCGTGCAGCTCGCCGACCACTACCAGCAGAACACCCCCATCGGCGACGGCCCCGTGCTGCTGCCCGAC
AACCACTACCTGAGCACCCAGTCCAAGCTGAGCAAAGACCCCAACGAGAAGCGCGATCACATGGTCCTGC
TGGAGTTCGTGACCGCCGCCGGGATCACTCTCGGCATGGACGAGCTGTACAAGTAAGCGGCCGCGACTCT
AGATCATAATCAGCCATACCACATTTGTAGAGGTTTTACTTGCTTTAAAAAACCTCCCACACCTCCCCCT
GAACCTGAAACATAAAATGAATGCAATTGTTGTTGTTAACTTGTTTATTGCAGCTTATAATGGTTACAAA
TAAAGCAATAGCATCACAAATTTCACAAATAAAGCATTTTTTTCACTGCATTCTAGTTGTGGTTTGTCCA
AACTCATCAATGTATCTTAAGGCGTAAATTGTAAGCGTTAATATTTTGTTAAAATTCGCGTTAAATTTTT
GTTAAATCAGCTCATTTTTTAACCAATAGGCCGAAATCGGCAAAATCCCTTATAAATCAAAAGAATAGAC
CGAGATAGGGT
[37 nt withheld, positions 1832-1868]
AAAGAACGTGGACTCCAACGTCAAAGG
[49 nt withheld, positions 1896-1944]
T
[91 nt withheld, positions 1946-2036]
G
[124 nt withheld, positions 2038-2161]
CAGGTGGCACTTTTCGGGGAAATGTGCGCGGAACCCCTATTTGTTTATTTTTCTAAATACATTCAAATAT
GTATCCGCTCATGAGACAATAACCCTGATAAATGCTTCAATAATATTGAAAAAGGAAGAGTCCTGAGGCG
GAAAGAACCAGCTGTGGAATGTGTGTCAGTTAGGGTGTGGAAAGTCCCCAGGCTCCCCAGCAGGCAGAAG
TATGCAAAGCATGCATCTCAATTAGTCAGCAACCAGGTGTGGAAAGTCCCCAGGCTCCCCAGCAGGCAGA
AGTATGCAAAGCATGCATCTCAATTAGTCAGCAACCATAGTCCCGCCCCTAACTCCGCCCATCCCGCCCC
TAACTCCGCCCAGTTCCGCCCATTCTCCGCCCCATGGCTGACTAATTTTTTTTATTTATGCAGAGGCCGA
GGCCGCCTCGGCCTCTGAGCTATTCCAGAAGTAGTGAGGAGGCTTTTTTGGAGGCCTAGGCTTTTGCAAA
GATCGATCAAGAGACAGGATGAGGATCGTTTCGCATGATTGAACAAGATGGATTGCACGCAGGTTCTCCG
GCCGCTTGGGTGGAGAGGCTATTCGGCTATGACTGGGCACAACAGACAATCGGCTGCTCTGATGCCGCCG
TGTTCCGGCTGTCAGCGCAGGGGCGCCCGGTTCTTTTTGTCAAGACCGACCTGTCCGGTGCCCTGAATGA
ACTGCAAGACGAGGCAGCGCGGCTATCGTGGCTGGCCACGACGGGCGTTCCTTGCGCAGCTGTGCTCGAC
GTTGTCACTGAAGCGGGAAGGGACTGGCTGCTATTGGGCGAAGTGCCGGGGCAGGATCTCCTGTCATCTC
ACCTTGCTCCTGCCGAGAAAGTATCCATCATGGCTGATGCAATGCGGCGGCTGCATACGCTTGATCCGGC
TACCTGCCCATTCGACCACCAAGCGAAACATCGCATCGAGCGAGCACGTACTCGGATGGAAGCCGGTCTT
GTCGATCAGGATGATCTGGACGAAGAGCATCAGGGGCTCGCGCCAGCCGAACTGTTCGCCAGGCTCAAGG
CGAGCATGCCCGACGGCGAGGATCTCGTCGTGACCCATGGCGATGCCTGCTTGCCGAATATCATGGTGGA
AAATGGCCGCTTTTCTGGATTCATCGACTGTGGCCGGCTGGGTGTGGCGGACCGCTATCAGGACATAGCG
TTGGCTACCCGTGATATTGCTGAAGAGCTTGGCGGCGAATGGGCTGACCGCTTCCTCGTGCTTTACGGTA
TCGCCGCTCCCGATTCGCAGCGCATCGCCTTCTATCGCCTTCTTGACGAGTTCTTCTGAGCGGGACTCTG
GGGTTCGAAATGACCGACCAAGCGACGCCCAACCTGCCATCACGAGATTTCGATTCCACCGCCGCCTTCT
ATGAAAGGTTGGGCTTCGGAATCGTTTTCCGGGACGCCGGCTGGATGATCCTCCAGCGCGGGGATCTCAT
GCTGGAGTTCTTCGCCCACCCTAGGGGGAGGCTAACTGAAACACGGAAGGAGACAATACCGGAAGGAACC
CGCGCTATGACGGCAATAAAAAGACAGAATAAAACGCACGGTGTTGGGTCGTTTGTTCATAAACGCGGGG
TTCGGTCCCAGGGCTGGCACTCTGTCGATACCCCACCGAGACCCCATTGGGGCCAATACGCCCGCGTTTC
TTCCTTTTCCCCACCCCACCCCCCAAGTTCGGGTGAAGGCCCAGGGCTCGCAGCCAACGTCGGGGCGGCA
GGCCCTGCCATAGCCTCAGGTTACTCATATATACTTTAGATTGATTTAAAACTTCATTTTTAATTTAAAA
GGATCTAGGTGAAGATCCTTTTTGATAATCTCATGACCAAAATCCCTTAACGTGAGTTTTCGTTCCACTG
AGCGTCAGACCCCGTAGAAAAGATCAAAGGATCTTCTTGAGATCCTTTTTTTCTGCGCGTAATCTGCTGC
TTGCAAACAAAAAAACCACCGCTACCAGCGGTGGTTTGTTTGCCGGATCAAGAGCTACCAACTCTTTTTC
CGAAGGTAACTGGCTTCAGCAGAGCGCAGATACCAAATACTGTTCTTCTAGTGTAGCCGTAGTTAGGCCA
CCACTTCAAGAACTCTGTAGCACCGCCTACATACCTCGCTCTGCTAATCCTGTTACCAGTGGCTGCTGCC
AGTGGCGATAAGTCGTGTCTTACCGGGTTGGACTCAAGACGATAGTTACCGGATAAGGCGCAGCGGTCGG
GCTGAACGGGGGGTTCGTGCACACAGCCCAGCTTGGAGCGAACGACCTACACCGAACTGAGATACCTACA
GCGTGAGCTATGAGAAAGCGCCACGCTTCCCGAAGGGAGAAAGGCGGACAGGTATCCGGTAAGCGGCAGG
GTCGGAACAGGAGAGCGCACGAGGGAGCTTCCAGGGGGAAACGCCTGGTATCTTTATAGTCCTGTCGGGT
TTCGCCACCTCTGACTTGAGCGTCGATTTTTGTGATGCTCGTCAGGGGGGCGGAGCCTATGGAAAAACGC
CAGCAACGCGGCCTTTTTACGGTTCCTGGCCTTTTGCTGGCCTTTTGCTCA
