>Addgene plasmid #53976 | mEmerald-N1 | addgene partial sequence | sequence record 89837 | EGFP-N 5'-CGTCGCCGTCCAGCTCGACCAG-3'
CTCGCCCTTGCTCACCATGGTGGCGACCGGTGGATCCCGGGCCCGCGGTACCGTCGACTGCAGAATTCGA
AGCTTGAGCTCGAGATCTGAGTCCGGTAGCGCTAGCGGATCTGACGGTTCACTAAACCAGCTCTGCTTAT
ATAGACCTCCCACCGTACACGCCTACCGCCCATTTGCGTCAATGGGGCGGAGTTGTTACGACATTTTGGA
AAGTCCCGTTGATTTTGGTGCCAAAACAAACTCCCATTGACGTCAATGGGGTGGAGACTTGGAAATCCCC
GTGAGTCAAACCGCTATCCACGCCCATTGATGTACTGCCAAAACCGCATCACCATGGTAATAGCGATGAC
TAATACGTAGATGTACTGCCAAGTAGGAAAGTCCCATAAGGTCATGTACTGGGCATAATGCCAGGCGGGC
CATTTACCGTCATTGACGTCAATAGGGGGCGTACTTGGCATATGATACACTTGATGTACTGCCAAGTGGG
CAGTTTACCGTAAATACTCCACCCATTGACGTCAATGGAAAGTCCCTATTGGCGTTACTATGGGAACATA
CGTCATTATTGACGTCAATGGGCGGGGGTCGTTGGGCGGTCAGCCAGGCGGGCCATTTACCGTAAGTTAT
GTAACGCGGAACTCCATATATGGGCTATGAACTAATGACCCCGTAATTGATTACTATTAATAACTAATGC
ATGGCGGTAATACGGTTATCCACAGAATCAGGGGATAACGCAGGAAAGAACATGTGAGCAAAAGGCCAGC
AAAAGGCCAGGAACCGTAAAAAGGCCGCGTTGCTGGCGTTTTTCCATAGGCTCCGCCCCCCTGACGAGCA
TCACAAAA
